>Addgene plasmid #52920 | pLKO-shp38 | addgene full sequence | sequence record 266681 | Addgene NGS Result
TGTAGTCTTATGCAATACTCTTGTAGTCTTGCAACATGGTAACGATGAGTTAGCAACATGCCTTACAAGG
AGAGAAAAAGCACCGTGCATGCCGATTGGTGGAAGTAAGGTGGTACGATCGTGCCTTATTAGGAAGGCAA
CAGACGGGTCTGACATGGATTGGACGAACCACTGAATTGCCGCATTGCAGAGATATTGTATTTAAGTGCC
TAGCTCGATACATAAACGGGTCTCTCTGGTTAGACCAGATCTGAGCCTGGGAGCTCTCTGGCTAACTAGG
GAACCCACTGCTTAAGCCTCAATAAAGCTTGCCTTGAGTGCTTCAAGTAGTGTGTGCCCGTCTGTTGTGT
GACTCTGGTAACTAGAGATCCCTCAGACCCTTTTAGTCAGTGTGGAAAATCTCTAGCAGTGGCGCCCGAA
CAGGGACTTGAAAGCGAAAGGGAAACCAGAGGAGCTCTCTCGACGCAGGACTCGGCTTGCTGAAGCGCGC
ACGGCAAGAGGCGAGGGGCGGCGACTGGTGAGTACGCCAAAAATTTTGACTAGCGGAGGCTAGAAGGAGA
GAGATGGGTGCGAGAGCGTCAGTATTAAGCGGGGGAGAATTAGATCGCGATGGGAAAAAATTCGGTTAAG
GCCAGGGGGAAAGAAAAAATATAAATTAAAACATATAGTATGGGCAAGCAGGGAGCTAGAACGATTCGCA
GTTAATCCTGGCCTGTTAGAAACATCAGAAGGCTGTAGACAAATACTGGGACAGCTACAACCATCCCTTC
AGACAGGATCAGAAGAACTTAGATCATTATATAATACAGTAGCAACCCTCTATTGTGTGCATCAAAGGAT
AGAGATAAAAGACACCAAGGAAGCTTTAGACAAGATAGAGGAAGAGCAAAACAAAAGTAAGACCACCGCA
CAGCAAGCGGCCGCTGATCTTCAGACCTGGAGGAGGAGATATGAGGGACAATTGGAGAAGTGAATTATAT
AAATATAAAGTAGTAAAAATTGAACCATTAGGAGTAGCACCCACCAAGGCAAAGAGAAGAGTGGTGCAGA
GAGAAAAAAGAGCAGTGGGAATAGGAGCTTTGTTCCTTGGGTTCTTGGGAGCAGCAGGAAGCACTATGGG
CGCAGCGTCAATGACGCTGACGGTACAGGCCAGACAATTATTGTCTGGTATAGTGCAGCAGCAGAACAAT
TTGCTGAGGGCTATTGAGGCGCAACAGCATCTGTTGCAACTCACAGTCTGGGGCATCAAGCAGCTCCAGG
CAAGAATCCTGGCTGTGGAAAGATACCTAAAGGATCAACAGCTCCTGGGGATTTGGGGTTGCTCTGGAAA
ACTCATTTGCACCACTGCTGTGCCTTGGAATGCTAGTTGGAGTAATAAATCTCTGGAACAGATTTGGAAT
CACACGACCTGGATGGAGTGGGACAGAGAAATTAACAATTACACAAGCTTAATACACTCCTTAATTGAAG
AATCGCAAAACCAGCAAGAAAAGAATGAACAAGAATTATTGGAATTAGATAAATGGGCAAGTTTGTGGAA
TTGGTTTAACATAACAAATTGGCTGTGGTATATAAAATTATTCATAATGATAGTAGGAGGCTTGGTAGGT
TTAAGAATAGTTTTTGCTGTACTTTCTATAGTGAATAGAGTTAGGCAGGGATATTCACCATTATCGTTTC
AGACCCACCTCCCAACCCCGAGGGGACCCGACAGGCCCGAAGGAATAGAAGAAGAAGGTGGAGAGAGAGA
CAGAGACAGATCCATTCGATTAGTGAACGGATCTCGACGGTATCGATCACGAGACTAGCCTCGAGCGGCC
GCCCCCTTCACCGAGGGCCTATTTCCCATGATTCCTTCATATTTGCATATACGATACAAGGCTGTTAGAG
AGATAATTGGAATTAATTTGACTGTAAACACAAAGATATTAGTACAAAATACGTGACGTAGAAAGTAATA
ATTTCTTGGGTAGTTTGCAGTTTTAAAATTATGTTTTAAAATGGACTATCATATGCTTACCGTAACTTGA
AAGTATTTCGATTTCTTGGCTTTATATATCTTGTGGAAAGGACGAAACACCGGGCCGTATAGGATGTCAG
ACAACTCGAGTTGTCTGACATCCTATACGGCTTTTTAATTCTCGACCTCGAGACAAATGGCAGTATTCAT
CCACAATTTTAAAAGAAAAGGGGGGATTGGGGGGTACAGTGCAGGGGAAAGAATAGTAGACATAATAGCA
ACAGACATACAAACTAAAGAATTACAAAAACAAATTACAAAAATTCAAAATTTTCGGGTTTATTACAGGG
ACAGCAGAGATCCACTTTGGCCGCGGCTCGAGGGGGTTGGGGTTGCGCCTTTTCCAAGGCAGCCCTGGGT
TTGCGCAGGGACGCGGCTGCTCTGGGCGTGGTTCCGGGAAACGCAGCGGCGCCGACCCTGGGTCTCGCAC
ATTCTTCACGTCCGTTCGCAGCGTCACCCGGATCTTCGCCGCTACCCTTGTGGGCCCCCCGGCGACGCTT
CCTGCTCCGCCCCTAAGTCGGGAAGGTTCCTTGCGGTTCGCGGCGTGCCGGACGTGACAAACGGAAGCCG
CACGTCTCACTAGTACCCTCGCAGACGGACAGCGCCAGGGAGCAATGGCAGCGCGCCGACCGCGATGGGC
TGTGGCCAATAGCGGCTGCTCAGCAGGGCGCGCCGAGAGCAGCGGCCGGGAAGGGGCGGTGCGGGAGGCG
GGGTGTGGGGCGGTAGTGTGGGCCCTGTTCCTGCCCGCGCGGTGTTCCGCATTCTGCAAGCCTCCGGAGC
GCACGTCGGCAGTCGGCTCCCTCGTTGACCGAATCACCGACCTCTCTCCCCAGGGGGATCCACCGGAGCT
TACCATGACCGAGTACAAGCCCACGGTGCGCCTCGCCACCCGCGACGACGTCCCCAGGGCCGTACGCACC
CTCGCCGCCGCGTTCGCCGACTACCCCGCCACGCGCCACACCGTCGATCCGGACCGCCACATCGAGCGGG
TCACCGAGCTGCAAGAACTCTTCCTCACGCGCGTCGGGCTCGACATCGGCAAGGTGTGGGTCGCGGACGA
CGGCGCCGCGGTGGCGGTCTGGACCACGCCGGAGAGCGTCGAAGCGGGGGCGGTGTTCGCCGAGATCGGC
CCGCGCATGGCCGAGTTGAGCGGTTCCCGGCTGGCCGCGCAGCAACAGATGGAAGGCCTCCTGGCGCCGC
ACCGGCCCAAGGAGCCCGCGTGGTTCCTGGCCACCGTCGGCGTCTCGCCCGACCACCAGGGCAAGGGTCT
GGGCAGCGCCGTCGTGCTCCCCGGAGTGGAGGCGGCCGAGCGCGCCGGGGTGCCCGCCTTCCTGGAGACC
TCCGCGCCCCGCAACCTCCCCTTCTACGAGCGGCTCGGCTTCACCGTCACCGCCGACGTCGAGGTGCCCG
AAGGACCGCGCACCTGGTGCATGACCCGCAAGCCCGGTGCCTGACGCCCGCCCCACGACCCGCAGCGCCC
GACCGAAAGGAGCGCACGACCCCATGCATCGGTACCTTTAAGACCAATGACTTACAAGGCAGCTGTAGAT
CTTAGCCACTTTTTAAAAGAAAAGGGGGGACTGGAAGGGCTAATTCACTCCCAACGAAGACAAGATCTGC
TTTTTGCTTGTACTGGGTCTCTCTGGTTAGACCAGATCTGAGCCTGGGAGCTCTCTGGCTAACTAGGGAA
CCCACTGCTTAAGCCTCAATAAAGCTTGCCTTGAGTGCTTCAAGTAGTGTGTGCCCGTCTGTTGTGTGAC
TCTGGTAACTAGAGATCCCTCAGACCCTTTTAGTCAGTGTGGAAAATCTCTAGCAGTAGTAGTTCATGTC
ATCTTATTATTCAGTATTTATAACTTGCAAAGAAATGAATATCAGAGAGTGAGAGGAACTTGTTTATTGC
AGCTTATAATGGTTACAAATAAAGCAATAGCATCACAAATTTCACAAATAAAGCATTTTTTTCACTGCAT
TCTAGTTGTGGTTTGTCCAAACTCATCAATGTATCTTATCATGTCTGGCTCTAGCTATCCCGCCCCTAAC
TCCGCCCATCCCGCCCCTAACTCCGCCCAGTTCCGCCCATTCTCCGCCCCATGGCTGACTAATTTTTTTT
ATTTATGCAGAGGCCGAGGCCGCCTCGGCCTCTGAGCTATTCCAGAAGTAGTGAGGAGGCTTTTTTGGAG
GCCTAGGGACGTACCCAATTCGCCCTATAGTGAGTCGTATTACGCGCGCTCACTGGCCGTCGTTTTACAA
CGTCGTGACTGGGAAAACCCTGGCGTTACCCAACTTAATCGCCTTGCAGCACATCCCCCTTTCGCCAGCT
GGCGTAATAGCGAAGAGGCCCGCACCGATCGCCCTTCCCAACAGTTGCGCAGCCTGAATGGCGAATGGG
[124 nt withheld, positions 4410-4533]
C
[91 nt withheld, positions 4535-4625]
A
[49 nt withheld, positions 4627-4675]
CCTTTGACGTTGGAGTCCACGTTCTTT
[37 nt withheld, positions 4703-4739]
ACCCTATCTCGGTCTATTCTTTTGATTTATAAGGGATTTTGCCGATTTCGGCCTATTGGTTAAAAAATGA
GCTGATTTAACAAAAATTTAACGCGAATTTTAACAAAATATTAACGCTTACAATTTAGGTGGCACTTTTC
GGGGAAATGTGCGCGGAACCCCTATTTGTTTATTTTTCTAAATACATTCAAATATGTATCCGCTCATGAG
ACAATAACCCTGATAAATGCTTCAATAATATTGAAAAAGGAAGAGTATGAGTATTCAACATTTCCGTGTC
GCCCTTATTCCCTTTTTTGCGGCATTTTGCCTTCCTGTTTTTGCTCACCCAGAAACGCTGGTGAAAGTAA
AAGATGCTGAAGATCAGTTGGGTGCACGAGTGGGTTACATCGAACTGGATCTCAACAGCGGTAAGATCCT
TGAGAGTTTTCGCCCCGAAGAACGTTTTCCAATGATGAGCACTTTTAAAGTTCTGCTATGTGGCGCGGTA
TTATCCCGTATTGACGCCGGGCAAGAGCAACTCGGTCGCCGCATACACTATTCTCAGAATGACTTGGTTG
AGTACTCACCAGTCACAGAAAAGCATCTTACGGATGGCATGACAGTAAGAGAATTATGCAGTGCTGCCAT
AACCATGAGTGATAACACTGCGGCCAACTTACTTCTGACAACGATCGGAGGACCGAAGGAGCTAACCGCT
TTTTTGCACAACATGGGGGATCATGTAACTCGCCTTGATCGTTGGGAACCGGAGCTGAATGAAGCCATAC
CAAACGACGAGCGTGACACCACGATGCCTGTAGCAATGGCAACAACGTTGCGCAAACTATTAACTGGCGA
ACTACTTACTCTAGCTTCCCGGCAACAATTAATAGACTGGATGGAGGCGGATAAAGTTGCAGGACCACTT
CTGCGCTCGGCCCTTCCGGCTGGCTGGTTTATTGCTGATAAATCTGGAGCCGGTGAGCGTGGGTCTCGCG
GTATCATTGCAGCACTGGGGCCAGATGGTAAGCCCTCCCGTATCGTAGTTATCTACACGACGGGGAGTCA
GGCAACTATGGATGAACGAAATAGACAGATCGCTGAGATAGGTGCCTCACTGATTAAGCATTGGTAACTG
TCAGACCAAGTTTACTCATATATACTTTAGATTGATTTAAAACTTCATTTTTAATTTAAAAGGATCTAGG
TGAAGATCCTTTTTGATAATCTCATGACCAAAATCCCTTAACGTGAGTTTTCGTTCCACTGAGCGTCAGA
CCCCGTAGAAAAGATCAAAGGATCTTCTTGAGATCCTTTTTTTCTGCGCGTAATCTGCTGCTTGCAAACA
AAAAAACCACCGCTACCAGCGGTGGTTTGTTTGCCGGATCAAGAGCTACCAACTCTTTTTCCGAAGGTAA
CTGGCTTCAGCAGAGCGCAGATACCAAATACTGTTCTTCTAGTGTAGCCGTAGTTAGGCCACCACTTCAA
GAACTCTGTAGCACCGCCTACATACCTCGCTCTGCTAATCCTGTTACCAGTGGCTGCTGCCAGTGGCGAT
AAGTCGTGTCTTACCGGGTTGGACTCAAGACGATAGTTACCGGATAAGGCGCAGCGGTCGGGCTGAACGG
GGGGTTCGTGCACACAGCCCAGCTTGGAGCGAACGACCTACACCGAACTGAGATACCTACAGCGTGAGCT
ATGAGAAAGCGCCACGCTTCCCGAAGGGAGAAAGGCGGACAGGTATCCGGTAAGCGGCAGGGTCGGAACA
GGAGAGCGCACGAGGGAGCTTCCAGGGGGAAACGCCTGGTATCTTTATAGTCCTGTCGGGTTTCGCCACC
TCTGACTTGAGCGTCGATTTTTGTGATGCTCGTCAGGGGGGCGGAGCCTATGGAAAAACGCCAGCAACGC
GGCCTTTTTACGGTTCCTGGCCTTTTGCTGGCCTTTTGCTCACATGTTCTTTCCTGCGTTATCCCCTGAT
TCTGTGGATAACCGTATTACCGCCTTTGAGTGAGCTGATACCGCTCGCCGCAGCCGAACGACCGAGCGCA
GCGAGTCAGTGAGCGAGGAAGCGGAAGAGCGCCCAATACGCAAACCGCCTCTCCCCGCGCGTTGGCCGAT
TCATTAATGCAGCTGGCACGACAGGTTTCCCGACTGGAAAGCGGGCAGTGAGCGCAACGCAATTAATGTG
AGTTAGCTCACTCATTAGGCACCCCAGGCTTTACACTTTATGCTTCCGGCTCGTATGTTGTGTGGAATTG
TGAGCGGATAACAATTTCACACAGGAAACAGCTATGACCATGATTACGCCAAGCGCGCAATTAACCCTCA
CTAAAGGGAACAAAAGCTGGAGCTGCAAGCTTAA
Features (pLannotate 1.2.2; 25 found; start..end, strand, type, name):
      1..227     +  promoter       RSV promoter: Rous sarcoma virus enhancer/promoter
    228..408     +  LTR            5' LTR (truncated): truncated 5' long terminal repeat (LTR) from HIV-1
    455..580     +  misc_feature   HIV-1 Ψ: packaging signal of human immunodeficiency virus type 1
    564..927     +  CDS            HIV-1 gag (fragment): gag protein from human immunodeficiency virus 1; gag
   1073..1306    +  misc_feature   RRE: The Rev response element (RRE) of HIV-1 allows for Rev-dependent mRNA export from the nucleus to the cytoplasm.
   1683..1783    +  CDS            Rev (fragment): human immunodeficiency virus 1 (HIV-1) Rev protein; rev; enhances nuclear export of unspliced and incompletely spliced viral mRNAs
   1833..2073    +  promoter       U6 promoter: RNA polymerase III promoter for human U6 snRNA
   2177..2294    +  misc_feature   cPPT/CTS: central polypurine tract and central termination sequence of HIV-1
   2343..2853    +  promoter       hPGK promoter: human phosphoglycerate kinase 1 promoter
   2875..3474    +  CDS            PuroR: puromycin N-acetyltransferase; pac from Streptomyces alboniger; confers resistance to puromycin
   3517..3600    +  CDS            nef (fragment): NEF_HV1Z2 - Experimental evidence at protein level: Swiss-Prot protein existence level 1. Extracellular Nef protein targets CD4(+) T-lymphocytes for apoptosis by interacting with CXCR4 surface receptors. From Human immunodeficiency virus type 1 group M subtype D (isolate Z2/CDC-Z34) (HIV-1).
   3602..3835    +  LTR            3' LTR (ΔU3): self-inactivating 3' long terminal repeat (LTR) from HIV-1
   3907..4028    +  polyA_signal   SV40 poly(A) signal: SV40 polyadenylation signal
   4068..4203    +  rep_origin     SV40 ori: SV40 origin of replication
   4224..4242    -  promoter       T7 promoter: promoter for bacteriophage T7 RNA polymerase
   4250..4405    +  CDS            lacZα (fragment): LacZα fragment of β-galactosidase; lacZ fragment
   4410..4838    +  rep_origin     f1 ori (sequence partly withheld): f1 bacteriophage origin of replication; arrow indicates direction of (+) strand synthesis
   4891..4995    +  promoter       AmpR promoter: bla
   4996..5856    +  CDS            AmpR: β-lactamase; bla; confers resistance to ampicillin, carbenicillin, and related antibiotics
   6027..6615    +  rep_origin     ori: high-copy-number ColE1/pMB1/pBR322/pUC origin of replication
   6798..6890    +  CDS            lacI (fragment): lac repressor; lacI; The lac repressor binds to the lac operator to inhibit transcription in E. coli. This inhibition can be relieved by adding lactose or isopropyl-β-D-thiogalactopyranoside (IPTG).
   6903..6924    +  protein_bind   CAP binding site: CAP binding activates transcription in the presence of cAMP. E. coli catabolite activator protein
   6939..6969    +  promoter       lac promoter: promoter for the E. coli lac operon
   6977..6993    +  protein_bind   lac operator: The lac repressor binds to the lac operator to inhibit transcription in E. coli. This inhibition can be relieved by adding lactose or isopropyl-β-D-thiogalactopyranoside (IPTG). lac repressor encoded by lacI
   7038..7056    +  promoter       T3 promoter: promoter for bacteriophage T3 RNA polymerase
