[The description below was written by a language model from this plasmid's Addgene catalogue record and pLannotate feature annotations shown in this document.]
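Description:
pLKO-shp38 is a lentiviral RNAi vector built on the pLKO backbone that expresses a short hairpin RNA against human p38 MAPK (MAPK14, also called p38α). It is propagated in E. coli through a high-copy ColE1/pUC-type origin with ampicillin selection from the β-lactamase gene. The bacterial portion also carries an f1 origin, leftover lac regulatory and lacZα/lacI fragments, and flanking T7 and T3 promoters inherited from the parental cloning vector.

The viral cassette has a third-generation, self-inactivating layout. An RSV enhancer/promoter replaces the U3 region of a truncated HIV-1 5' LTR, so the genomic RNA is transcribed in packaging cells without Tat. This is followed by the Ψ packaging signal with an adjoining gag fragment, and by the Rev response element, which allows Rev-dependent nuclear export. A ΔU3 3' LTR closes the cassette and leaves the integrated provirus without LTR promoter activity. SV40 polyadenylation and origin sequences lie downstream of it.

Within the provirus, the human U6 RNA polymerase III promoter is positioned to drive the hairpin. The hairpin itself is not annotated in the feature table, but it presumably sits in the gap between U6 and the cPPT/CTS element, which aids nuclear import of the viral genome. A separate human PGK promoter drives puromycin N-acetyltransferase, so transduced mammalian cells can be selected with puromycin.

The construct is used to make lentiviral particles, with packaging and envelope functions supplied in trans, for stable knockdown of p38 MAPK in human cells. The associated work examined the role of this kinase in stromal support of tumorigenesis.
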