Addgene plasmid #52920: pLKO-shp38
Purpose: expresses a hairpin specific for human p38MAPK
Depositing lab: Sheila Stewart. Depositing organization: Washington University in Saint Louis. Publication: p38MAPK plays a crucial role in stromal mediated tumorigenesis. Alspach E, Flanagan KC, Luo X, Ruhland MK, Huang H, Pazolli E, Donlin MJ, Marsh T, Piwnica-Worms D, Monahan J, Novack DV, McAllister SS, Stewart SA. Cancer Discov. 2014 Mar 26. 10.1158/2159-8290.CD-13-0743 PubMed 24670723.
Backbone
  Vector backbone: pLKO
  Vector type: Mammalian Expression, Lentiviral, RNAi
  Selectable markers: Puromycin
Growth in bacteria
  Bacterial resistance: Ampicillin, 100 μg/mL
  Growth temperature: 37°C
  Growth strain: XL10 Gold
  Copy number: Unknown
Gene/Insert
  Gene/Insert name: shRNA targeting mitogen-activated protein kinase p38 (alt names: p38MAPK; MAPK p38; MAPK14)
  gRNA/shRNA sequence: GCCGTATAGGATGTCAGACAA
  Species: H. sapiens (human)
  GenBank ID: NM_001315
  Entrez Gene: MAPK14 (a.k.a. CSBP, CSBP1, CSBP2, CSPB1, EXIP, Mxi2, PRKM14, PRKM15, RK, SAPK2A, p38, p38ALPHA)
Terms and licenses: Academic/Nonprofit Terms; Industry Terms: Not Available to Industry
How to cite: pLKO-shp38 was a gift from Sheila Stewart (Addgene plasmid # 52920 ; http://n2t.net/addgene:52920 ; RRID:Addgene_52920)
