>Addgene plasmid #52920 | pLKO-shp38 | addgene partial sequence | sequence record 83826 | hU6-F 5'-GAGGGCCTATTTCCCATGATT-3'
GCTGTTAGAGAGATAATTGGAATTAATTTGACTGTAAACACAAAGATATTAGTACAAAATACGTGACGTA
GAAAGTAATAATTTCTTGGGTAGTTTGCAGTTTTAAAATTATGTTTTAAAATGGACTATCATATGCTTAC
CGTAACTTGAAAGTATTTCGATTTCTTGGCTTTATATATCTTGTGGAAAGGACGAAACACCGGGCCGTAT
AGGATGTCAGACAACTCGAGTTGTCTGACATCCTATACGGCTTTTTAATTCTCGACCTCGAGACAAATGG
CAGTATTCATCCACAATTTTAAAAGAAAAGGGGGGATTGGGGGGTACAGTGCAGGGGAAAGAATAGTAGA
CATAATAGCAACAGACATACAAACTAAAGAATTACAAAAACAAATTACAAAAATTCAAAATTTTCGGGTT
TATTACAGGGACAGCAGAGATCCACTTTGGCCGCGGCTCGAGGGGGTTGGGGTTGCGCCTTTTCCAAGGC
AGCCCTGGGTTTGCGCAGGGACGCGGCTGCTCTGGGCGTGGTTCCGGGAAACGCAGCGGCGCCGACCCTG
GGTCTCGCACATTCTTCACGTCCGTTCGCAGCGTCACCCGGATCTTCGCCGCTACCCT
